Addgene plasmid #79690: DYR1A_HUMAN_D0
Purpose: This plasmid encodes the kinase domain of DYR1A. Intended for co-expression with Lambda Phosphatase that accompanies this set to enhance bacterial kinase expression.
Depositing lab: John Chodera & Nicholas Levinson & Markus Seeliger. Depositing organization: Memorial Sloan-Kettering Cancer Center. Publication: An open library of human kinase domain constructs for automated bacterial expression. Albanese SK, Parton DL, Isik M, Rodriguez-Laureano L, Hanson SM, Behr JM, Gradia S, Jeans C, Levinson NM, Seeliger MA, Chodera JD. Biochemistry. 2018 Jul 13. doi: 10.1021/acs.biochem.7b01081. PubMed 30004690.
Backbone
  Vector backbone: pET His10 TEV LIC cloning vector (2B-T-10)
  Backbone manufacturer: Scott Gradia (Addgene plasmid # 78173)
  Vector type: Bacterial Expression
Growth in bacteria
  Bacterial resistance: Ampicillin, 100 μg/mL
  Growth temperature: 37°C
  Growth strain: DH5alpha
  Copy number: Low Copy
Gene/Insert
  Gene/Insert name: DYRK1A
  Species: H. sapiens (human)
  Entrez Gene: DYRK1A (a.k.a. DYRK, DYRK1, HP86, MNB, MNBH, MRD7)
  Promoter: T7
  Tag / fusion protein: His10-TEV (N terminal on backbone)
  Cloning method: Ligation Independent Cloning
  Sequencing primers: 5′ T7; 3′ T7 reverse
Terms and licenses: Academic/Nonprofit Terms; Industry Terms: Not Available to Industry
Depositor comments: This plasmid was generated as part of an open library of human kinase domain constructs for automated bacterial expression. The work can be found here doi: http://dx.doi.org/10.1101/038711 The lambda phosphatase expression vector can be found at https://www.addgene.org/79748/ The YopH Phosphatase expression vector can be found at https://www.addgene.org/79749/
How to cite: DYR1A_HUMAN_D0 was a gift from John Chodera & Nicholas Levinson & Markus Seeliger (Addgene plasmid # 79690 ; http://n2t.net/addgene:79690 ; RRID:Addgene_79690)
