[The description below was written by a language model from this plasmid's Addgene catalogue record.]
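Description:
DYR1A_HUMAN_D0 is a bacterial expression plasmid that encodes the kinase domain of human DYRK1A, the dual-specificity tyrosine-phosphorylation-regulated kinase 1A. It is built on the pET His10 TEV LIC cloning vector (2B-T-10), a pET-type backbone designed for ligation independent cloning, which was the method used to introduce the insert. The plasmid is selected with ampicillin and is recorded as low copy. The record does not include a feature table, so the origin of replication, the exact domain boundaries of the insert and the overall size are not stated.

Expression is driven by the T7 promoter, which requires an E. coli host that supplies T7 RNA polymerase. The cloning strain listed for propagation is not itself an expression host. The backbone contributes an N-terminal His10 tag followed by a TEV protease recognition site, so the kinase domain can be captured by immobilised metal affinity chromatography and the tag then cleaved off to leave near-native protein.

The construct belongs to an open library of human kinase domain constructs assembled for automated bacterial expression. It is intended for co-expression with the Lambda phosphatase vector that accompanies the set. Keeping the kinase dephosphorylated during production is meant to improve its expression in bacteria. A YopH phosphatase vector is also available within the same collection. Typical uses are producing recombinant DYRK1A kinase domain for biochemical, biophysical or structural work.
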