>Addgene plasmid #79690 | DYR1A_HUMAN_D0 | depositor partial sequence | sequence record 149012 | Sequence of gene (DYR1A_HUMAN) inserted into backbone.
AGCTCCCATAAGAAGGAACGTAAGGTGTACAACGATGGTTATGACGACGATAATTACGACTACATCGTTA
AGAACGGCGAGAAGTGGATGGATCGCTATGAAATTGACTCGCTGATCGGTAAAGGCTCTTTCGGTCAGGT
CGTAAAAGCCTATGATCGTGTGGAGCAAGAATGGGTCGCAATAAAGATCATTAAGAACAAGAAGGCGTTC
TTGAACCAGGCACAGATCGAGGTCCGCCTGTTGGAACTGATGAATAAGCACGATACCGAGATGAAATACT
ATATCGTGCATCTGAAACGTCACTTCATGTTTCGCAATCACCTGTGTTTGGTATTCGAGATGCTGTCATA
CAACCTGTATGACCTGTTGCGTAATACTAACTTCCGCGGCGTTAGTTTGAATCTGACACGCAAATTCGCC
CAACAAATGTGCACCGCTTTGTTGTTTCTGGCGACTCCAGAATTGAGCATTATTCATTGTGATCTGAAAC
CTGAGAACATCCTGTTGTGCAACCCGAAACGCTCCGCAATCAAAATTGTCGACTTTGGTTCTTCATGTCA
GCTGGGCCAGCGTATCTACCAATACATTCAGAGTCGCTTCTATCGTTCGCCCGAAGTGTTGCTGGGTATG
CCATACGATTTGGCCATCGACATGTGGAGCCTGGGCTGCATTCTGGTAGAAATGCATACGGGAGAACCTT
TGTTTTCCGGAGCAAACGAAGTGGATCAAATGAACAAGATCGTTGAGGTCCTGGGTATTCCGCCCGCGCA
CATCTTGGACCAGGCCCCAAAAGCACGCAAATTCTTTGAAAAGCTGCCTGATGGCACCTGGAACCTCAAA
AAAACGAAGGACGGTAAACGTGAATATAAGCCCCCCGGCACACGCAAATTGCATAACATCCTGGGTGTAG
AAACCGGCGGTCCAGGCGGTCGTCGCGCTGGCGAATCTGGTCATACGGTAGCCGATTACTTGAAGTTCAA
AGACCTGATTTTGCGTATGCTGGATTATGACCCTAAAACCCGCATCCAACCGTACTATGCGCTGCAGCAT
TCATTCTTTAAGAAAACAGCAGATGAG
