>Addgene plasmid #79690 | DYR1A_HUMAN_D0 | addgene partial sequence | sequence record 156080 | T7 5'-TAATACGACTCACTATAGGG-3'
ATTAAGCGGCCGCCCTGCAGGACTCGAGTTCTAGAAATAATTTTGTTTAACTTTAAGAAGGAGATATACA
TATGAAATCTTCTCACCATCACCATCACCATCACCATCACCATGAAAACCTGTACTTCCAATCCAATGCA
AGCTCCCATAAGAAGGAACGTAAGGTGTACAACGATGGTTATGACGACGATAATTACGACTACATCGTTA
AGAACGGCGAGAAGTGGATGGATCGCTATGAAATTGACTCGCTGATCGGTAAAGGCTCTTTCGGTCAGGT
CGTAAAAGCCTATGATCGTGTGGAGCAAGAATGGGTCGCAATAAAGATCATTAAGAACAAGAAGGCGTTC
TTGAACCAGGCACAGATCGAGGTCCGCCTGTTGGAACTGATGAATAAGCACGATACCGAGATGAAATACT
ATATCGTGCATCTGAAACGTCACTTCATGTTTCGCAATCACCTGTGTTTGGTATTCGAGATGCTGTCATA
CAACCTGTATGACCTGTTGCGTAATACTAACTTCCGCGGCGTTAGTTTGAATCTGACACGCAAATTCGCC
CAACAAATGTGCACCGCTTTGTTGTTTCTGGCGACTCCAGAATTGAGCATTATTCATTGTGATCTGAAAC
CTGAGAACATCCTGTTGTGCAACCCGAAACGCTCCGCAATCAAAATTGTCGACTTTGGTTCTTCATGTCA
GCTGGGCCAGCGTATCTACCAATACATTCAGAGTCGCTTCTATCGTTCGCCCGAAGTGTTGCTGGGTATG
CCATACGATTTGGCCATCGACATGTGGAGCCTGGGCTGCATTCTGGTAGAAATGCATACGGGAGAACCTT
TGTT
