>Addgene plasmid #79690 | DYR1A_HUMAN_D0 | addgene partial sequence | sequence record 156081 | T7term 5'-GCTAGTTATTGCTCAGCGG-3'
TTAGCAGCCGGATCAGCGCGCACGCGTGGTACCGGCCGGCCACCAGGTGGCGCGCCGCGATCGCGGATCC
GTTATCCACTTCCAATGTTATTACTCATCTGCTGTTTTCTTAAAGAATGAATGCTGCAGCGCATAGTACG
GTTGGATGCGGGTTTTAGGGTCATAATCCAGCATACGCAAAATCAGGTCTTTGAACTTCAAGTAATCGGC
TACCGTATGACCAGATTCGCCAGCGCGACGACCGCCTGGACCGCCGGTTTCTACACCCAGGATGTTATGC
AATTTGCGTGTGCCGGGGGGCTTATATTCACGTTTACCGTCCTTCGTTTTTTTGAGGTTCCAGGTGCCAT
CAGGCAGCTTTTCAAAGAATTTGCGTGCTTTTGGGGCCTGGTCCAAGATGTGCGCGGGCGGAATACCCAG
GACCTCAACGATCTTGTTCATTTGATCCACTTCGTTTGCTCCGGAAAACAAAGGTTCTCCCGTATGCATT
TCTACCAGAATGCAGCCCAGGCTCCACATGTCGATGGCCAAATCGTATGGCATACCCAGCAACACTTCGG
GCGAACGATAGAAGCGACTCTGAATGTATTGGTAGATACGCTGGCCCAGCTGACATGAAGAACCAAAGTC
GACAATTTTGATTGCGGAGCGTTTCGGGTTGCACAACAGGATGTTCTCAGGTTTCAGATCACAATGAATA
ATGCTCAATTCTGGAGTCGCCAGAAACAACAAAGCGGTGCACATTTGTTGGGCGAATTTGCGTGTCAGAT
TCAAACTAACGCCGCGGAAGTTAGTATTACGCAACAGGTCATACAGGTTGTATGACAGCATCTCGAATAC
CAAACACAGGTGATTGCGAAACATGAAGTGACGTTTCAGATGCACGATATAGTATTTCATCTCGGTATCG
TGCTTATTCATCAGTTCCAACAG
